>Addgene plasmid #1406 | pGEX-4T3-p85beta | addgene partial sequence | sequence record 16480 | 1406 with pGEX5'
TGGTTCCGCGTGGATCCCCGAATTCATGGCAGGAGCCGAGGGCTTCCAGTACAGGGCTGTGTACCCATTC
CGCCGGGAGCGGCCTGAAGACCTGGAGCTGCTCCCTGGGGACCTCCTGGTGGTGAGCCGGGTGGCCCTAC
AGGCACTTGGTGTGGCTGATGGAGGAGAGCGCTGCCCACACAATGTGGGCTGGATGCCTGGCTTCAACGA
GCGCACCCGACAGCGAGGGGACTTCCCCGGGACATACGTGGAGTTCCTAGGACCCGTGGCTCTGGCTCGA
CCAGGCCCTCGCCCACGGGGGCCCCGTCCGTTGCCCGCCAGGCCCTTGGATGGATCTTCTGAGTCAGGCC
ACATACTCCCAGACCTGGCAGAGCAGTTCTCCCCACCTGACCCTGCTCCCCCGATTCTGGTGAAGCTGGT
GGAAGCCATTGAGCAAGCAGAGCTGGACAGTGAATGCTACAGTAAGCCGGAGCTGCCCGCAACACGGACA
GACTGGTCCCTGAGTGACTTGGAGCAGTGGGACCGCACCGCCTTGTATGATGCTGTTAAGGGCTTCCTGC
TGGCGTTGCCTGCAGCTGTGGTGACCCCTGAAGCTGCAGCAGAGGCGTACCGGGCACTTCGAGAGGTTGC
AGGCCCCGTGGGGCTGGTGCTGGAACCCCCAACACTGCCGCTGCACCAGGCTCTCACACTGCGTTTCCTG
CTGCAACACCTGGGTCGCGTGGCCCGCAGAGCACCCTCGCCAGATACAGCTGTCCATGCACTGGCCAGTG
CCTTCGGGCCGCTACTGCTGCGCATACCTCCGTCAGGGGGCGAGGGTGATGGGAGTGAGCCTGTACCCGA
CTTCCCTGTGCTGCTGCT
