[The description below was written by a language model from this plasmid's Addgene catalogue record.]
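Description:
pGEX-4T3-p85beta is a bacterial expression plasmid built on the pGEX-4T3 backbone (about 4.95 kb without insert) and carrying the mouse Pik3r2 coding sequence, which encodes p85beta, a regulatory subunit of phosphoinositide 3-kinase. The insert of roughly 2.2 kb was placed by restriction cloning, with the EcoRI site at the 5′ junction retained and the SacII site at the 3′ junction destroyed. It sits downstream of the backbone's glutathione S-transferase sequence, so the protein is produced as an N-terminal GST fusion. The plasmid is maintained in E. coli as a high-copy replicon under ampicillin selection.

The record does not list the promoter or other regulatory features, and no feature table is provided. Vectors of the pGEX-4T series generally drive the GST fusion from an IPTG-inducible tac promoter, carry a lacI repressor gene, and encode a thrombin cleavage site between GST and the cloned protein, but these elements are not confirmed here for this specific construct.

Constructs of this design are typically used to produce recombinant fusion protein in bacteria and to capture it on glutathione resin, either for purification or as bait in pull-down assays. For p85beta, whose family members act as adaptor subunits that bind the p110 catalytic subunit and phosphotyrosine-containing signalling proteins, such uses would be consistent, although the record does not specify a particular application. The depositor's comments suggest that expression conditions may matter for obtaining the fusion protein in good form.
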