Addgene plasmid #1406: pGEX-4T3-p85beta
Depositing lab: Lewis Cantley. Depositing organization: Beth Israel Deaconess Medical Center.
Backbone
  Vector backbone: pGEX-4T3
  Backbone size w/o insert (bp): 4950
  Vector type: Bacterial Expression
Growth in bacteria
  Bacterial resistance: Ampicillin, 100 μg/mL
  Growth temperature: 37°C
  Growth strain: DH5alpha
  Copy number: High Copy
Gene/Insert
  Gene/Insert name: PI3K regulatory subunit p85beta (alt names: p85 beta; Pik3r2)
  Species: M. musculus (mouse)
  Insert size (bp): 2200
  Entrez Gene: Pik3r2 (a.k.a. p85beta)
  Tag / fusion protein: GST (N terminal on backbone)
  Cloning method: Restriction Enzyme; 5′ cloning site EcoRI (not destroyed); 3′ cloning site SacII (destroyed during cloning)
  Sequencing primers: 5′ pGEX-5; 3′ pGEX-3
Terms and licenses: Academic/Nonprofit Terms; Industry Terms: Not Available to Industry
Depositor comments: Cantley lab recommends growth at room temperature.
How to cite: pGEX-4T3-p85beta was a gift from Lewis Cantley (Addgene plasmid # 1406 ; http://n2t.net/addgene:1406 ; RRID:Addgene_1406)
